Addgene plasmid #15160: RCASBP-AP (A) (CC#37)
Depositing lab: Connie Cepko. Depositing organization: Harvard Medical School. Publication: Replication-competent retroviral vectors encoding alkaline phosphatase reveal spatial restriction of viral gene expression/transduction in the chick embryo. Fekete DM, Cepko CL. Mol Cell Biol. 1993 Apr . 13(4):2604-13. PubMed 8455633.
Backbone
  Vector backbone: RCASBP (A)
  Backbone size w/o insert (bp): 11600
  Vector type: Retroviral ; Avian expression
Growth in bacteria
  Bacterial resistance: Ampicillin, 100 μg/mL
  Growth temperature: 37°C
  Growth strain: DH5alpha
  Copy number: Unknown
Gene/Insert
  Gene/Insert name: PLAP (alt name: placental alkaline phosphatase)
  Species: H. sapiens (human)
  Insert size (bp): 2000
  Entrez Gene: ALPP (a.k.a. ALP, ALPI, IAP, PALP, PLAP, PLAP-1)
  Cloning method: Restriction Enzyme; 5′ cloning site ClaI (not destroyed); 3′ cloning site ClaI (not destroyed)
  Sequencing primers: 5′ n/a
Resource information
  A portion of this plasmid was derived from a plasmid made by: RCASBP(A) provided by S. Hughes.
Terms and licenses: Academic/Nonprofit Terms; Industry Terms: Not Available to Industry
Depositor comments: In order to clone PLAP into RCASBP vectors, the Clal2 adaptor plasmid described by Hughes et al. was used to obtain ClaI ends on PLAP. PLAP was removed from pDAP by SalI digestion and inserted into Clal2 at the SalI site. PLAP was removed from Clal2 by digestion with ClaI and inserted into RCASBP(A) at the ClaI site. Orientation of PLAP was checked by polymerase chain reaction amplification with an oligoprimer from the 3' untranslated end of PLAP (5'-GCCACCACCTACAGCCCA GTGG-3').
How to cite: RCASBP-AP (A) (CC#37) was a gift from Connie Cepko (Addgene plasmid # 15160 ; http://n2t.net/addgene:15160 ; RRID:Addgene_15160)
