[The description below was written by a language model from this plasmid's Addgene catalogue record and pLannotate feature annotations shown in this document.]
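Description:
RCASBP-AP (A) is a replication-competent avian retroviral vector that carries human placental alkaline phosphatase (PLAP, gene ALPP) as a histochemical reporter. It is built on the RCASBP(A) backbone, a Rous sarcoma virus-derived provirus cloned into a pBR322-type bacterial plasmid. The sequenced record is about 13.7 kb, consistent with the stated backbone of roughly 11.6 kb plus an insert of about 2 kb. In bacteria the plasmid is maintained by a ColE1/pMB1-family origin accompanied by the bom and rop elements, and is selected with ampicillin through the β-lactamase gene. Only remnant fragments of a tetracycline resistance gene and a lac promoter/operator are annotated.

The proviral portion is bounded by two copies of the RSV enhancer/promoter annotation, which correspond to the long terminal repeats, each followed by a primer binding site annotation. Between them lie intact gag, gag-pol and env reading frames, so transfected or infected avian cells produce infectious virus that spreads without a helper. The "(A)" designation refers to the subgroup A envelope, which the env annotation matches, and this determines which host cells can be infected. The PLAP coding sequence sits downstream of env in the same orientation, at the ClaI site, where it was inserted after passage through an adaptor plasmid that supplied ClaI ends. No dedicated internal promoter is annotated, so expression would derive from LTR-driven viral transcripts. A direct repeat (dr1) element follows the insert.

According to the associated publication, vectors of this type were used to infect chick embryos and reveal, by alkaline phosphatase staining, the spatial pattern of viral transduction and gene expression.
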