Features (pLannotate 1.2.2; 20 found; start..end, strand, type, name):
      1..262     +  promoter       RSV promoter: Rous sarcoma virus enhancer/promoter
    284..358     +  ncRNA          RSV PBS: Accession: RF00467 - Rous sarcoma virus (RSV) primer binding site (PBS)
    601..2709    +  CDS            gag: GAG_RSVSB - Experimental evidence at protein level: Swiss-Prot protein existence level 1. [Protease p15]: Aspartyl protease that mediates proteolytic cleavages of Gag and Gag-Pol polyproteins during or shortly after the release of the virion from the plasma membrane. Cleavages take place as an ordered, step-wise cascade to yield mature proteins. This process is called maturation. Displays maximal activity during the budding process just prior to particle release from the cell. From Rous sarcoma virus (strain Schmidt-Ruppin B) (RSV-SRB).
   2697..5414    +  CDS            gag-pol (fragment): POL_RSVSB - Experimental evidence at protein level: Swiss-Prot protein existence level 1. [Integrase]: Catalyzes viral DNA integration into the host chromosome, by performing a series of DNA cutting and joining reactions (PubMed:9218451). This recombination event is an essential step in the viral replication cycle. Has a strong preference for using the 3'-OH at the viral DNA end as a nucleophile. From Rous sarcoma virus (strain Schmidt-Ruppin B) (RSV-SRB).
   5299..7125    +  CDS            env: ENV_RSVSA - Experimental evidence at protein level: Swiss-Prot protein existence level 1. The transmembrane protein (TM) acts as a class I viral fusion protein. Under the current model, the protein has at least 3 conformational states: pre-fusion native state, pre-hairpin intermediate state, and post-fusion hairpin state. During viral and target cell membrane fusion, the coiled coil regions (heptad repeats) assume a trimer-of-hairpins structure, positioning the fusion peptide in close proximity to the C-terminal region of the ectodomain. The formation of this structure appears to drive apposit
   7377..8981    +  CDS            ALPP: PPB1_HUMAN - Also known as PLAP. Experimental evidence at protein level: Swiss-Prot protein existence level 1. From Homo sapiens (Human).
   9339..9433    +  ncRNA          Retro dr1: Accession: RF00214 - Retrovirus direct repeat 1 (dr1)
   9469..9730    +  promoter       RSV promoter: Rous sarcoma virus enhancer/promoter
   9752..9826    +  ncRNA          RSV PBS: Accession: RF00467 - Rous sarcoma virus (RSV) primer binding site (PBS)
   9953..10247   -  CDS            TcR (fragment): tetracycline efflux protein; tet; confers resistance to tetracycline
  10329..10351   -  protein_bind   lac operator (fragment): The lac repressor binds to the lac operator to inhibit transcription in E. coli. This inhibition can be relieved by adding lactose or isopropyl-β-D-thiogalactopyranoside (IPTG). lac repressor encoded by lacI
  10355..10385   -  promoter       lac UV5 promoter: E. coli lac promoter with an "up" mutation
  10514..10618   +  promoter       AmpR promoter: bla
  10619..11479   +  CDS            AmpR: β-lactamase; bla; confers resistance to ampicillin, carbenicillin, and related antibiotics
  11650..12238   +  rep_origin     ori: high-copy-number ColE1/pMB1/pBR322/pUC origin of replication
  12424..12564   -  misc_feature   bom: basis of mobility region from pBR322
  12666..12857   -  CDS            rop: Rop protein, which maintains plasmids at low copy number; rop
  12874..13254   +  CDS            YPB1_ECOLX: Protein predicted: Swiss-Prot protein existence level 4. From Escherichia coli.
  13496..13565   -  CDS            TcR (fragment): tetracycline efflux protein; tet; confers resistance to tetracycline
  13570..13664   +  ncRNA          Retro dr1: Accession: RF00214 - Retrovirus direct repeat 1 (dr1)
>Addgene plasmid #15160 | RCASBP-AP (A) (CC#37) | addgene full sequence | sequence record 374482 | Addgene NGS Result
AATGTAGTCTTATGCAATACTCTTGTAGTCTTGCAACATGGTAACGATGAGTTAGCAACATGCCTTACAA
GGAGAGAAAAAGCACCGTGCATGCCGATTGGTGGAAGTAAGGTGGTACGATCGTGCCTTATTAGGAAGGC
AACAGACGGGTCTGACATGGATTGGACGAACCACTGAATTCCGCATTGCAGAGATATTGTATTTAAGTGC
CTAGCTCGATACAATAAACGCCATTTGACCATTCACCACATTGGTGTGCACCTGGGTTGATGGCCGGACC
GTTGATTCCCTGACGACTACGAGCACCTGCATGAAGCAGAAGGCTTCATTTGGTGACCCCGACGTGATAG
TTAGGGAATAGTGGTCGGCCACAGACGGCGTGGCGATCCTGTCTCCATCCGTCTCGTCTATCGGGAGGCG
AGTTCGATGACCCTGGTGGAGGGGGCTGCGGCTTAGGGAGGCAGAAGCTGAGTACCGTCGGAGGGAGCTC
CAGGGCCCGGAGCGACTGACCCCTGCCGAGAACTCAGAGGGTCGTCGGAAGACGGAGAGTGAGCCCGACG
ACCACCCCAGGCACGTCTTTGGTCGGCCTGCGGATCAAGCATGGAAGCCGTCATTAAGGTGATTTCGTCC
GCGTGTAAAACCTATTGCGGGAAAATCTCTCCTTCTAAGAAGGAAATAGGGGCCATGTTGTCCCTGTTAC
AAAAGGAAGGGTTGCTTATGTCTCCCTCAGATTTATATTCTCCGGGGTCCTGGGATCCCATCACTGCGGC
GCTCTCCCAGCGGGCAATGGTACTTGGAAAATCGGGAGAGTTAAAAACCTGGGGATTGGTTTTGGGGGCA
TTGAAGGCGGCTCGAGAGGAACAGGTTACATCTGAGCAAGCAAAGTTTTGGTTGGGATTAGGGGGAGGGA
GGGTCTCTCCCCCAGGTCCGGAGTGCATCGAGAAACCAGCTACGGAGCGGCGAATCGACAAAGGGGAGGA
GGTGGGAGAAACAACTGTGCAGCGAGATGCGAAGATGGCGCCAGAGGAAGCGGCCACACCTAAAACCGTT
GGCACATCCTGCTATCATTGCGGAACAGCTGTTGGCTGCAATTGCGCCACCGCCACAGCCTCGGCCCCTC
CTCCCCCTTATGTGGGGAGTGGTTTGTATCCTTCCCTGGCGGGGGTGGGAGAGCAGCAGGGCCAGGGAGA
TAACACGTCTCGGGGGGCGGAGCAGCCAAGGGAGGAGCCAGGGCACGCGGGTCAGGCCCCTGGGCCGGCC
CTGACTGACTGGGCAAGGGTAAGGGAGGAGCTTGCGAGTACTGGTCCGCCCGTGGTGGCCATGCCTGTAG
TGATTAAGACAGAGGGACCCGCCTGGACCCCTCTGGAGCCAAAATTGATCACAAGACTGGCTGATACGGT
CAGGACCAAGGGCTTACGATCCCCGATCACTATGGCAGAAGTGGAAGCGCTCATGTCCTCCCCGTTGCTG
CCGCATGACGTCACGAATCTAATGAGAGTGATTTTAGGACCTGCCCCATATGCCTTATGGATGGACGCTT
GGGGAGTCCAACTCCAGACGGTTATAGCGGCAGCCACTCGCGACCCCCGACACCCAGCGAACGGTCAAGG
GCGGGGGGAACGGACTAACTTGGATCGATTAAAGGGCTTAGCTGATGGGATGGTGGGCAACCCACAGGGT
CAGGCCGCATTATTAAGACCGGGGGAATTGGTTGCTATTACGGCGTCGGCTCTCCAGGCGTTTAGAGAAG
TTGCCCGGCTGGCGGAACCTGCAGGTCCATGGGCGGACATCACGCAGGGACCATCTGAGTCCTTTGTTGA
TTTTGCCAATCGGCTTATAAAGGCGGTTGAGGGGTCAGATCTCCCGCCTTCCGCGCGGGCTCCGGTGATC
ATTGACTGCTTTAGGCAGAAGTCACAGCCAGATATTCAGCAGCTTATACGGGCAGCACCCTCCACGCTGA
CCACCCCAGGAGAGATAATCAAATATGTGCTAGACAGGCAGAAGATTGCCCCTCTTACGGATCAAGGCAT
AGCCGCGGCCATGTCGTCTGCTATCCAGCCCTTAGTTATGGCAGTAGTCAATAGAGAGAGGGATGGACAA
ACTGGGTCGGGTGGTCGTGCCCGAGGGCTCTGCTACACTTGTGGATCCCCGGGACATTATCAGGCACAGT
GCCCGAAAAAACGAAAGTCAGGAAACAGCCGTGAGCGATGTCAGCTGTGTGACGGGATGGGACACAACGC
TAAACAGTGTAGGAAGCGGGATGGCAACCAGGGCCAACGCCCAGGAAGAGGTCTCTCTTCGGGGCCGTGG
CCCGGCCCTGAGCAGCCTGCCGTCTCGTTAGCGATGACAATGGAACATAAAGATCGCCCCTTGGTTAGGG
TCATTCTGACTAACACTGGGAGTCATCCAGTCAAACAACGTTCGGTGTATATCACCGCGCTGTTGGACTC
CGGAGCGGACATCACTATTATTTCGGAGGAGGATTGGCCTACTGATTGGCCGGTGGTGGACACCGCGAAC
CCACAGATCCATGGCATAGGAGGGGGAATTCCCATGCGAAAATCCCGGGATATGATAGAGGTGGGGGTTA
TTAACCGAGACGGGTCGTTGGAGCGACCCCTGCTCCTCTTCCCCGCAGTCGCTATGGTTAGAGGGAGTAT
CCTAGGAAGAGATTGTCTGCAGGGCCTAGGGCTCCGCTTGACAAATTTATAGGGAGGGCCACTGTTCTTA
CTGTTGCGCTACATCTGGCTATTCCGCTCAAATGGAAGTCAGACCGCACGCCTGTGTGGATTGACCAGTG
GCCCCTTCCTGAAGGTAAACTTGTAGCGCTAACGCAATTAGTGGAAAAAGAATTACAGTTAGGACATATA
GAGCCCTCACTTAGTTGTTGGAACACACCTGTTTTTGTGATCCGGAAGGCTTCCGGGTCTTATCGCTTAT
TGCATGATTTGCGCGCTGTTAACGCCAAGCTTGTTCCTTTTGGGGCCGTCCAACAGGGGGCGCCAGTTCT
CTCCGCGCTCCCGCGTGGCTGGCCCCTGATGGTCCTAGACCTCAAGGATTGCTTCTTTTCTATCCCTCTT
GCGGAACAAGATCGCGAAGCTTTTGCATTTACGCTCCCCTCTGTGAATAACCAGGCCCCCGCTCGAAGAT
TCCAATGGAAGGTCTTGCCCCAAGGGATGACCTGTTCTCCCACTATCTGTCAGTTGGTAGTGGGTCAGGT
GCTCGAGCCCTTGCGACTCAAGCACCCAGCTCTGCGCATGTTGCATTATATGGACGATCTTTTGCTAGCC
GCCTCAAGTCATGATGGGTTGGAAGCGGCAGGGAAGGAGGTTATCGGTACATTGGAAAGAGCCGGGTTCA
CTATTTCGCCGGATAAGATCCAGAGGGAGCCCGGAGTACAATATCTTGGGTACAAGTTAGGCAGTACGTA
TGTAGCACCCGTAGGCTTGGTAGCAGAACCCAGGATAGCCACCTTGTGGGATGTTCAAAAGCTGGTGGGG
TCACTTCAGTGGCTTCGCCCAGCGTTAGGGATCCCGCCACGACTGATGGGTCCCTTTTATGAGCAGTTAC
GAGGGTCAGATCCTAACGAGGCGAGGGAATGGAATCTAGACATGAAAATGGCCTGGAGAGAGATCGTACA
GCTTAGCACTACTGCTGCCTTGGAACGATGGGACCCTGCCCAGCCTCTGGAAGGAGCGGTCGCTAGATGT
GAACAGGGGGCAATAGGGGTCCTGGGACAGGGACTGTCCACACACCCAAGGCCATGTTTGTGGTTATTCT
CCACCCAACCCACCAAGGCGTTTACTGCTTGGTTAGAAGTGCTCACCCTTTTGATTACTAAGCTACGCGC
TTCGGCAGTGCGAACCTTTGGCAAGGAGGTTGATATCCTCCTGTTGCCTGCATGCTTCCGGGAGGACCTT
CCGCTCCCGGAGGGGATCCTGTTAGCACTTAGGGGGTTTGCAGGAAAAATCAGGAGTAGTGACACGCCAT
CTATTTTTGACATTGCGCGTCCACTGCATGTTTCTCTGAAAGTGAGGGTTACCGACCACCCTGTGCCGGG
ACCCACTGTCTTTACCGACGCCTCCTCAAGCACCCATAAAGGGGTGGTAGTCTGGAGGGAGGGCCCAAGG
TGGGAGATAAAAGAAATAGTTGATTTGGGGGCAAGTGTACAACAACTGGAGGCACGCGCTGTGGCCATGG
CACTTCTGCTGTGGCCGACAACGCCCACTAATGTAGTGACTGACTCTGCGTTTGTTGCGAAAATGTTACT
CAAGATGGGACAGGAGGGAGTCCCGTCTACAGCGGCAGCTTTTATTTTAGAGGATGCGTTAAGCCAAAGG
TCAGCCATGGCCGCCGTTCTCCACGTGCGGAGTCATTCTGAAGTGCCAGGGTTTTTCACAGAAGGAAATG
ACGTGGCAGATAGCCAAGCCACCTTTCAAGCGTATCCCTTGAGAGAGGCTAAAGATCTTCATACCGCTCT
CCATATTGGACCCCGCGCGCTATCCAAAGCGTGTAATATATCTATGCAGCAGGCTAGGGAGGTTGTTCAG
ACCTGCCCGCATTGTAATTCAGCCCCTGCGTTGGAGGCCGGGGTAAACCCTAGGGGTTTGGGACCCCTAC
AGATATGGCAGACAGACTTTACGCTTGAGCCTAGAATGGCTCCCCGTTCCTGGCTCGCTGTTACTGTGGA
CACCGCCTCATCAGCGATAGTCGTAACTCAGCATGGCCGTGTTACATCGGTTGCTGCACAACATCATTGG
GCCACGGCTATCGCCGTTTTGGGAAGACCAAAGGCCATAAAAACAGATAACGGGTCCTGCTTCACGTCTA
AATCCACGCGGGAGTGGCTCGCGAGATGGGGGATAGCACACACCACCGGGATTCCGGGAAATTCCCAGGG
TCAAGCTATGGTAGAGCGGGCCAACCGGCTCCTGAAAGATAAGATCCGTGTGCTTGCGGAAGGGGACGGC
TTTATGAAAAGAATCCCCGCCAGCAAACAGGGGGAACTACTAGCCAAAGCAATGTATGCCCTCAATCACT
TTGAGCGTGGTGAAAACACAAAAACACCGGTACAAAAACACTGGAGACCTACCGTTCTTACAGAAGGACC
CCCGGTTAAAATACGAATAGAGACAGGGGAGTGGGAAAAAGGATGGAACGTGCTGGTCTGGGGACGAGGT
TATGCCGCTGTGAAAAACAGGGACACTGATAAGGTTATTTGGGTACCCTCTCGAAAGGTTAAACCGGACG
TCACCCAAAAGGATGAGGTGACTAAGAAAGATGAGGCGAGCCCTCTTTTTGCAGGCATTTCTGACTGGAT
ACCCTGGGAAGGCGAGCAAGAAGGATTCCAAGAAGAAACCGCTAGCAACAAGCAAGAAAGACCCGGAGAA
GACACCCTTGCTGCCAACGAGAGTTAATTATATTCTCATTATTGGTGTCATGGTCTTGTGTGAGGTTACG
GGGGTAAGAGCTGATGTCCACTTACTCGAGCAGCCAGGGAACCTTTGGATTACATGGGCCAACCGTACAG
GCCAAACGGATTTCTGCCTCTCTACACAGTCAGCCACCTCCCCTTTTCAAACATGTTTGATAGGTATCCC
ATCCCCTATTTCCGAAGGTGATTTTAAGGGATATGTCTCTGATAATTGCACCACTTTGGAACCTCACCGG
TTAGTCTCGAGAGGCATTCCTGGCGGCCCTGAGAACAGCACAACCCTCACCTATCAGAAGGTTTCATGCT
TGTTGTTAAAGCTGAATGTTTCTCTGTTGGACGAGCCATCAGAACTACAACTGCTAGGTTCCCAGTCTCT
CCCCAATATAACTAATATTACTCGGATCCCCAGTGTGGCTGGAGGATGCATAGGCTTTACCCCATACGAT
AGTCCGGCTGGTGTCTACGGATGGGACCGGAGAGAGGTTACACACATCCTTCTGACCGACCCAGGGAACA
ATCCTTTCTTTGATAAGGCCTCTAACTCCTCGAAACCGTTTACAGTAGTGACAGCGGACAGGCACAATCT
CTTTATGGGGAGTGAGTACTGTGGTGCATATGGCTACAGGTTCTGGGAAATGTACAATTGCTCCCAAATG
AGACAGAATTGGTCCATCTGTCAGGATGTGTGGGGCCGAGGCCCCCCCGAAAATTGGTGCACAAGCACAG
GAGGTACATGGGTTAATCAATCAAAGGAATTTAATGAGACAGCGCCATTCAGTTTTACTGTGAACTGTAC
TGGCAGTAATTTGGGTAATGTCAGCGGATGTTGCGGAGAACCAATCACGATTCTCCCACCAGAGGCGTGG
GTCGACAGCACACAAGGTAGTTTCACCAAACCAAAAGCGCTACCACCCGCAATTTTCCTCATTTGTGGGG
ATCGCGCATGGCAAGGAATTCCCAGTCGTCCGGTAGGGGGCCCCTGCTATTTAGGCAAGCTTACCATGTT
AGCACCTAAGCATACAGATATTCTCAAGGTGCTTGTCAATTCATCGCGGACAGGTATAAGACGTAAACGA
AGCACCTCACACCTGGATGATACATGCTCAGATGAAGTGCAGCTTTGGGGTCCTACAGCAAGAATCTTTG
CATCTATCCTAGCCCCGGGGGTAGCAGCTGCGCAAGCCTTAAGAGAAATTGAGAGACTAGCCTGTTGGTC
CGTTAAACAGGCTAACTTGACAACATCACTCCTCGGGGACTTATTGGATGATGTCACGAGTATTCGACAC
GCGGTCCTGCAGAACCGAGCGGCTATTGACTTCTTGCTCCTAGCTCACGGCCATGGCTGTGAGGACGTTG
CCGGAATGTGCTGTTTCAATTTGAGTGATCACAGTGAGTCTATACAGAAGAAGTTCCAGCTAATGAAGGA
ACATGTCAATAAGATCGGCGTGGACAGCGACCCAATTGGAAGTTGGCTGCGAGGACTATTCGGGGGAATA
GGAGAATGGGCCGTTCATTTGCTGAAAGGACTGCTTTTGGGGCTTGTAGTTATTTTGTTGCTAGTAGTGT
GCCTGCCTTGCCTTTTGCAAATCGTATGCGGTAACATCAGAAAGATGATTAATAACTCCATCAGCTACCA
CACGGAATATAAGAAGCTGCAAAAGGCCTGTGGGCAGCCTGAAAGCAGAATAGTATAAGGCAGTACATGG
GTGGTGGTATAGCGCTTGCGAGTCCATCGAGGAAGGCAGGAAAGACAGCTATTGGTAATTGTGAAATACG
CTTTTGTCTGTGTGCTGCAGGAGCTGAGCTGACTCTGCTGGTGGCCTCGCGTACCACTGTGGCATCGATA
AGCTTGGCTGCAGGTCGACCCGAGCTCGGATCCACTAGTAACGGCCGCCAGTGTGCTGGAATTCCTGCCT
CGCCACTGTCCTGCTGCCCTCCAGACATGCTGGGGCCCTGCATGCTGCTGCTGCTGCTGCTGCTGGGCCT
GAGGCTACAGCTCTCCCTGGGCATCATCCCAGTTGAGGAGGAGAACCCGGACTTCTGGAACCGCGAGGCA
GCCGAGGCCCTGGGTGCCGCCAAGAAGCTGCAGCCTGCACAGACAGCCGCCAAGAACCTCATCATCTTCC
TGGGCGATGGGATGGGGGTGTCTACGGTGACAGCTGCCAGGATCCTAAAAGGGCAGAAGAAGGACAAACT
GGGGCCTGAGATACCCCTGGCCATGGACCGCTTCCCATATGTGGCTCTGTCCAAGACATACAATGTAGAC
AAACATGTGCCAGACAGTGGAGCCACAGCCACGGCCTACCTGTGCGGGGTCAAGGGCAACTTCCAGACCA
TTGGCTTGAGTGCAGCCGCCCGCTTTAACCAGTGCAACACGACACGCGGCAACGAGGTCATCTCCGTGAT
GAATCGGGCCAAGAAAGCAGGGAAGTCAGTGGGAGTGGTAACCACCACACGAGTGCAGCACGCCTCGCCA
GCCGGCACCTACGCCCACACGGTGAACCGCAACTGGTACTCGGACGCCGACGTGCCTGCCTCGGCCCGCC
AGGAGGGGTGCCAGGACATCGCTACGCAGCTCATCTCCAACATGGACATTGACGTGATCCTAGGTGGAGG
CCGAAAGTACATGTTTCGCATGGGAACCCCAGACCCTGAGTACCCAGATGACTACAGCCAAGGTGGGACC
AGGCTGGACGGGAAGAATCTGGTGCAGGAATGGCTGGCGAAGCGCCAGGGTGCCCGGTATGTGTGGAACC
GCACTGAGCTCATGCAGGCTTCCCTGGACCCGTCTGTGACCCATCTCATGGGTCTCTTTGAGCCTGGAGA
CATGAAATACGAGATCCACCGAGACTCCACACTGGACCCCTCCCTGATGGAGATGACAGAGGCTGCCCTG
CGCCTGCTGAGCAGGAACCCCCGCGGCTTCTTCCTCTTCGTGGAGGGTGGTCGCATCGACCATGGTCATC
ATGAAAGCAGGGCTTACCGGGCACTGACTGAGACGATCATGTTCGACGACGCCATTGAGAGGGCGGGCCA
GCTCACCAGCGAGGAGGACACGCTGAGCCTCGTCACTGCCGACCACTCCCACGTCTTCTCCTTCGGAGGC
TACCCCCTGCGAGGGAGCTCCATCTTCGGGCTGGCCCCTGGCAAGGCCCGGGACAGGAAGGCCTACACGG
TCCTCCTATACGGAAACGGTCCAGGCTATGTGCTCAAGGACGGCGCCCGGCCGGATGTTACCGAGAGCGA
GAGCGGGAGCCCCGAGTATCGGCAGCAGTCAGCAGTGCCCCTGGACGAAGAGACCCACGCAGGCGAGGAC
GTGGCGGTGTTCGCGCGCGGCCCGCAGGCGCACCTGGTTCACGGCGTGCAGGAGCAGACCTTCATAGCGC
ACGTCATGGCCTTCGCCGCCTGCCTGGAGCCCTACACCGCCTGCGACCTGGCGCCCCCCGCCGGCACCAC
CGACGCCGCGCACCCGGGGCGGTCCGTGGTCCCCGCGTTGCTTCCTCTGCTGGCCGGGACCCTGCTGCTG
CTGGAGACGGCCACTGCTCCCTGAGTGTCCCGTCCCTGGGGCTCCTGCTTCCCCATCCCGGAGTTCTCCT
GCTCCCCACCTCCTGTCGTCCTGCCTGGCCTCCAGCCCGAGTCGTCATCCCCGGAGTCCCTATACAGAGG
TCCTGCCATGGAACCTTCCCCTCCCCGTGCGCTCTGGGGACTGAGCCCATGACACCAAACCTGCCCCTTG
GCTGCTCTCGGACTCCCTACCCCAACCCCAGGGACTGCAGGTTGTGCCCTGTGGCTGCCTGCACCCCAGG
AAAGGAGGGGGCTCAGGCCATCCAGCCACCACCTACAGCCCAGTGGGGTCGACTCTAGAGGATCCCCGGG
CGAGCTCGAATTCCGAGCTTATCGATGCGATGTACGGGCCAGATATACGCGTATCTGAGGGGACTAGGGT
GTGTTTAGGCGAAAAGCGGGGCTTCGGTTGTACGCGGTTAGGAGTCCCCTCAGGATATAGTAGTTTCGCT
TTTGCATAGGGAGGGGGAAATGTAGTCTTATGCAATACTCTTGTAGTCTTGCAACATGGTAACGATGAGT
TAGCAACATGCCTTACAAGGAGAGAAAAAGCACCGTGCATGCCGATTGGTGGAAGTAAGGTGGTACGATC
GTGCCTTATTAGGAAGGCAACAGACGGGTCTGACATGGATTGGACGAACCACTGAATTCCGCATTGCAGA
GATATTGTATTTAAGTGCCTAGCTCGATACAATAAACGCCATTTGACCATTCACCACATTGGTGTGCACC
TGGGTTGATGGCCGGACCGTTGATTCCCTGACGACTACGAGCACCTGCATGAAGCAGAAGGCTTCATTTG
GTGACCCCGACGTGATAGTTAGGGAATAGTGGTCGGCCACAGACGGCGTGGCGATCCTGTCTCCATCCGT
CTCGTCTATCGGGAGGCGAGTTCGATGACCCTGGTGGAGGGGGCTGCGGCTTAGGGAGGCAGAAGCTGAG
TACCGTCGGAGGGGATCCACAGGACGGGTGTGGTCGCCATGATCGCGTAGTCGATAGTGGCTCCAAGTAG
CGAAGCGAGCAGGACTGGGCGGCGGCCAAAGCGGTCGGACAGTGCTCCGAGAACGGGTGCGCATAGAAAT
TGCATCAACGCATATAGCGCTAGCAGCACGCCATAGTGACTGGCGATGCTGTCGGAATGGACGATATCCC
GCAAGAGGCCCGGCAGTACCGGCATAACCAAGCCTATGCCTACAGCATCCAGGGTGACGGTGCCGAGGAT
GACGATGAGCGCATTGTTAGATTTCATACACGGTGCCTGACTGCGTTAGCAATTTAACTGTGATAAACTA
CCGCATTAAAGCTCCAAGCTTGGCTGTTTCCTGTGTGAAATTGTTATCCGCTCACAATTCCACACATTAT
ACGAGCCGGAAGCATAAAGTGTAAAGCCTGGGGTGCCTAATGAGTGAGAATTCTTGAAGACGAAAGGGCC
TCGTGATACGCCTATTTTTATAGGTTAATGTCATGATAATAATGGTTTCTTAGACGTCAGGTGGCACTTT
TCGGGGAAATGTGCGCGGAACCCCTATTTGTTTATTTTTCTAAATACATTCAAATATGTATCCGCTCATG
AGACAATAACCCTGATAAATGCTTCAATAATATTGAAAAAGGAAGAGTATGAGTATTCAACATTTCCGTG
TCGCCCTTATTCCCTTTTTTGCGGCATTTTGCCTTCCTGTTTTTGCTCACCCAGAAACGCTGGTGAAAGT
AAAAGATGCTGAAGATCAGTTGGGTGCACGAGTGGGTTACATCGAACTGGATCTCAACAGCGGTAAGATC
CTTGAGAGTTTTCGCCCCGAAGAACGTTTTCCAATGATGAGCACTTTTAAAGTTCTGCTATGTGGCGCGG
TATTATCCCGTGTTGACGCCGGGCAAGAGCAACTCGGTCGCCGCATACACTATTCTCAGAATGACTTGGT
TGAGTACTCACCAGTCACAGAAAAGCATCTTACGGATGGCATGACAGTAAGAGAATTATGCAGTGCTGCC
ATAACCATGAGTGATAACACTGCGGCCAACTTACTTCTGACAACGATCGGAGGACCGAAGGAGCTAACCG
CTTTTTTGCACAACATGGGGGATCATGTAACTCGCCTTGATCGTTGGGAACCGGAGCTGAATGAAGCCAT
ACCAAACGACGAGCGTGACACCACGATGCCTGCAGCAATGGCAACAACGTTGCGCAAACTATTAACTGGC
GAACTACTTACTCTAGCTTCCCGGCAACAATTAATAGACTGGATGGAGGCGGATAAAGTTGCAGGACCAC
TTCTGCGCTCGGCCCTTCCGGCTGGCTGGTTTATTGCTGATAAATCTGGAGCCGGTGAGCGTGGGTCTCG
CGGTATCATTGCAGCACTGGGGCCAGATGGTAAGCCCTCCCGTATCGTAGTTATCTACACGACGGGGAGT
CAGGCAACTATGGATGAACGAAATAGACAGATCGCTGAGATAGGTGCCTCACTGATTAAGCATTGGTAAC
TGTCAGACCAAGTTTACTCATATATACTTTAGATTGATTTAAAACTTCATTTTTAATTTAAAAGGATCTA
GGTGAAGATCCTTTTTGATAATCTCATGACCAAAATCCCTTAACGTGAGTTTTCGTTCCACTGAGCGTCA
GACCCCGTAGAAAAGATCAAAGGATCTTCTTGAGATCCTTTTTTTCTGCGCGTAATCTGCTGCTTGCAAA
CAAAAAAACCACCGCTACCAGCGGTGGTTTGTTTGCCGGATCAAGAGCTACCAACTCTTTTTCCGAAGGT
AACTGGCTTCAGCAGAGCGCAGATACCAAATACTGTCCTTCTAGTGTAGCCGTAGTTAGGCCACCACTTC
AAGAACTCTGTAGCACCGCCTACATACCTCGCTCTGCTAATCCTGTTACCAGTGGCTGCTGCCAGTGGCG
ATAAGTCGTGTCTTACCGGGTTGGACTCAAGACGATAGTTACCGGATAAGGCGCAGCGGTCGGGCTGAAC
GGGGGGTTCGTGCACACAGCCCAGCTTGGAGCGAACGACCTACACCGAACTGAGATACCTACAGCGTGAG
CTATGAGAAAGCGCCACGCTTCCCGAAGGGAGAAAGGCGGACAGGTATCCGGTAAGCGGCAGGGTCGGAA
CAGGAGAGCGCACGAGGGAGCTTCCAGGGGGAAACGCCTGGTATCTTTATAGTCCTGTCGGGTTTCGCCA
CCTCTGACTTGAGCGTCGATTTTTGTGATGCTCGTCAGGGGGGCGGAGCCTATGGAAAAACGCCAGCAAC
GCGGCCTTTTTACGGTTCCTGGCCTTTTGCTGGCCTTTTGCTCACATGTTCTTTCCTGCGTTATCCCCTG
ATTCTGTGGATAACCGTATTACCGCCTTTGAGTGAGCTGATACCGCTCGCCGCAGCCGAACGACCGAGCG
CAGCGAGTCAGTGAGCGAGGAAGCGGAAGAGCGCCTGATGCGGTATTTTCTCCTTACGCATCTGTGCGGT
ATTTCACACCGCATATGGTGCACTCTCAGTACAATCTGCTCTGATGCCGCATAGTTAAGCCAGTATACAC
TCCGCTATCGCTACGTGACTGGGTCATGGCTGCGCCCCGACACCCGCCAACACCCGCTGACGCGCCCTGA
CGGGCTTGTCTGCTCCCGGCATCCGCTTACAGACAAGCTGTGACCGTCTCCGGGAGCTGCATGTGTCAGA
GGTTTTCACCGTCATCACCGAAACGCGCGAGGCAGCTGCGGTAAAGCTCATCAGCGTGGTCGTGAAGCGA
TTCACAGATGTCTGCCTGTTCATCCGCGTCCAGCTCGTTGAGTTTCTCCAGAAGCGTTAATGTCTGGCTT
CTGATAAAGCGGGCCATGTTAAGGGCGGTTTTTTCCTGTTTGGTCACTGATGCCTCCGTGTAAGGAGGAT
TTCTGTTCATGGGGGTAATGATACCGATGAAACGAGAGAGGATGCTCACGATACGGGTTACTGATGATGA
ACATGCCCGGTTACTGGAACGTTGTGAGGGTAAACAACTGGCGGTATGGATGCGGCGGGACCAGAGAAAA
ATCACTCAGGGTCAATGCCAGCGCTTCGTTAATACAGATGTAGGTGTTCCACAGGGTAGCCAGCAGCATC
CTGCGATGCAGATCCGGAACATAATGGTGCAGGGCGCTGACTTCCGCGTTTCCAGACTTTACGAAACACG
GAAACCGAAGACCATTCATGTTGTTGCTCAGGTCGCAGACGTTTTGCAGCAGCAGTCGCTTCACGTTCGC
TCGCGTATCGGTGATTCATTCTGCTAACCAGTAAGGCAACCCCGCCAGCCTAGCCGGGTCCTCAACGACA
GGAGCACGATCATGCGCACCCGTGGCCAGGACCCAACGCTGCCCGAGATGCGCCGCGTGCGGCTGCTGGA
GATGGCGGACGCGATGGATATGTTCTGCCAAGGGTTGGTTTGCGCATTCACAGTTCTCCGCAAGAATTGA
TTGGCTCCAATTCTTGGAGTGGTGAATCCGTTAGCGAGGTGCCGCCGGCTTCCATTCAGGTCGAGGTGGC
CCGGCTCCATGCACCGCGACGCAACGCGGGGAGGCAGACAAGGTATAGGGCGGCGATGCGATGTACGGGC
CAGATATACGCGTATCTGAGGGGACTAGGGTGTGTTTAGGCGAAAAGCGGGGCTTCGGTTGTACGCGGTT
AGGAGTCCCCTCAGGATATAGTAGTTTCGCTTTTGCATAGGGAGGGGGA
