>Addgene plasmid #15160 | RCASBP-AP (A) (CC#37) | addgene partial sequence | sequence record 21658 | RCAS-F 5'-ACATGGGTGGTGGTATAGCGCTTGCG-3'
GCTATTGGTAATTGTGAAATACGCTTTTGTCTGTGTGCTGCAGGAGCTGAGCTGACTCTGCTGGTGGCCT
CGCGTACCACTGTGGCATCGATAAGCTTGGCTGCAGGTCGACCCGAGCTCGGATCCACTAGTAACGGCCG
CCAGTGTGCTGGAATTCCTGCCTCGCCACTGTCCTGCTGCCCTCCAGACATGCTGGGGCCCTGCATGCTG
CTGCTGCTGCTGCTGCTGGGCCTGAGGCTACAGCTCTCCCTGGGCATCATCCCAGTTGAGGAGGAGAACC
CGGACTTCTGGAACCGCGAGGCAGCCGAGGCCCTGGGTGCCGCCAAGAAGCTGCAGCCTGCACAGACAGC
CGCCAAGAACCTCATCATCTTCCTGGGCGATGGGATGGGGGTGTCTACGGTGACAGCTGCCAGGATCCTA
AAAGGGCAGAAGAAGGACAAACTGGGGCCTGAGATACCCCTGGCCATGGACCGCTTCCCATATGTGGCTC
TGTCCAAGACATACAATGTAGACAAACATGTGCCAGACAGTGGAGCCACAGCCACGGCCTACCTGTGCGG
GGTCAAGGGCAACTTCCAGACCATTGGCTTGAGTGCAGCCGCCCGCTTTAACCAGTGCAACACGACACGC
GGCAACGAGGTCATCTCCGTGATGAATCGGGCCAAGAAAGCAGGGAAGTCAGTGGGAGTGGTAACCACCA
CACGAGTGCAGCACGCCTCGCCAGCCGGCACCTACGCCCACACGGTGAACCGCAACTGGTACTCGGACGC
CGACGTGCCTGCCTCG
